Addgene plasmid #129756: pKI-cjPLP1e2-P15L-_lox
Purpose: Gene targeting in marmoset cells
Depositing lab: Hideyuki Okano. Depositing organization: Keio University. Publication: Robust and efficient knock-in in embryonic stem cells and early-stage embryos of the common marmoset using the CRISPR-Cas9 system. Yoshimatsu S, Okahara J, Sone T, Takeda Y, Nakamura M, Sasaki E, Kishi N, Shiozawa S, Okano H. Sci Rep. 2019 Feb 6;9(1):1528. doi: 10.1038/s41598-018-37990-w. PubMed 30728412.
Backbone
  Vector backbone: pUC
  Vector type: Marmoset targeting
Growth in bacteria
  Bacterial resistance: Ampicillin, 100 μg/mL
  Growth temperature: 37°C
  Growth strain: NEB Stable
  Copy number: High Copy
Gene/Insert
  Gene/Insert name: PLP1
  Species: C. jacchus (common marmost)
  Mutation: P15L
  Entrez Gene: PLP1
  Cloning method: Gateway Cloning
Terms and licenses: Academic/Nonprofit Terms; Industry Terms: Not Available to Industry
How to cite: pKI-cjPLP1e2-P15L-_lox was a gift from Hideyuki Okano (Addgene plasmid # 129756 ; http://n2t.net/addgene:129756 ; RRID:Addgene_129756)
