[The description below was written by a language model from this plasmid's Addgene catalogue record and pLannotate feature annotations shown in this document.]
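Description:
pKI-cjPLP1e2-P15L-_lox is a pUC-based gene-targeting (knock-in donor) plasmid intended for modifying the PLP1 locus in common marmoset (Callithrix jacchus) cells. It is maintained in E. coli as a high-copy plasmid through the ColE1/pUC-type origin and selected with ampicillin via the β-lactamase gene and its native promoter. Remnants of the pUC lacZα/lac promoter region and the multiple cloning site flank the insert.

The payload is roughly 3.5 kb and sits between attB3 and attB4 sites, consistent with the recorded Gateway assembly of the targeting cassette. The catalogue describes the insert as marmoset PLP1 carrying the P15L substitution, and the name suggests that the targeted region is exon 2. The automated annotation does not label PLP1 itself. Instead it reports short fragments matching the related proteolipid family member GPM6B and a few other unrelated partial hits (C9orf85, C14orf178, a yeast ARG4 promoter fragment), which are best read as similarity matches within marmoset genomic sequence rather than as genuine functional elements.

A single loxP site lies within the insert between the two GPM6B-like segments. No selection cassette, reporter or mammalian promoter is annotated, and only one loxP is present. This fits the "lox" in the name and may represent a configuration in which a floxed marker is absent or has been removed, though the record does not say so explicitly.

The plasmid is recorded as a tool for gene targeting in marmoset cells, and the associated work concerns CRISPR-Cas9-assisted knock-in in marmoset embryonic stem cells and early embryos. In that setting it would serve as a homology donor to introduce the P15L change into PLP1.
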