Features (pLannotate 1.2.2; 20 found; start..end, strand, type, name):
     36..57      -  misc_feature   MCS (fragment): pUC18/19 multiple cloning site
     73..93      +  protein_bind   attB3: mutant version of attB; core recombination site for the Gateway® BP reaction BP Clonase™
   1071..1088    -  promoter       ARG4 promoter (fragment): S. cerevisiae ARG4
   1102..1308    +  CDS            C9orf85 (fragment): CI085_HUMAN - Experimental evidence at protein level: Swiss-Prot protein existence level 1. From Homo sapiens (Human).
   1323..1436    +  CDS            C14orf178 (fragment): CN178_HUMAN - Experimental evidence at transcript level: Swiss-Prot protein existence level 2. From Homo sapiens (Human).
   1557..1760    +  CDS            Gpm6b (fragment): GPM6B_MOUSE - Also known as M6b. Experimental evidence at protein level: Swiss-Prot protein existence level 1. May be involved in neural development. Involved in regulation of osteoblast function and bone formation. Involved in matrix vesicle release by osteoblasts; this function seems to involve maintenance of the actin cytoskeleton. May be involved in cellular trafficking of SERT and thereby in regulation of serotonin uptake. From Mus musculus (Mouse).
   2095..2128    -  protein_bind   loxP: Cre-mediated recombination occurs in the 8-bp core sequence (GCATACAT). Cre recombinase
   2505..2654    +  CDS            GPM6B (fragment): GPM6B_HUMAN - Also known as M6B. Experimental evidence at protein level: Swiss-Prot protein existence level 1. May be involved in neural development. Involved in regulation of osteoblast function and bone formation. Involved in matrix vesicle release by osteoblasts; this function seems to involve maintenance of the actin cytoskeleton. May be involved in cellular trafficking of SERT and thereby in regulation of serotonin uptake. From Homo sapiens (Human).
   3578..3598    -  protein_bind   attB4: mutant version of attB; core recombination site for the Gateway® BP reaction BP Clonase™
   3615..3649    -  misc_feature   MCS (fragment): pUC18/19 multiple cloning site
   3683..3699    -  protein_bind   lac operator: The lac repressor binds to the lac operator to inhibit transcription in E. coli. This inhibition can be relieved by adding lactose or isopropyl-β-D-thiogalactopyranoside (IPTG). lac repressor encoded by lacI
   3707..3737    -  promoter       lac promoter: promoter for the E. coli lac operon
   3752..3773    -  protein_bind   CAP binding site: CAP binding activates transcription in the presence of cAMP. E. coli catabolite activator protein
   3786..3878    -  CDS            lacI (fragment): lac repressor; lacI; The lac repressor binds to the lac operator to inhibit transcription in E. coli. This inhibition can be relieved by adding lactose or isopropyl-β-D-thiogalactopyranoside (IPTG).
   4061..4649    -  rep_origin     ori: high-copy-number ColE1/pMB1/pBR322/pUC origin of replication
   4820..5680    -  CDS            AmpR: β-lactamase; bla; confers resistance to ampicillin, carbenicillin, and related antibiotics
   5681..5785    -  promoter       AmpR promoter: bla
   5880..5915    +  CDS            rop (fragment): Rop protein, which maintains plasmids at low copy number; rop
   6017..6116    +  misc_feature   bom (fragment): basis of mobility region from pBR322
   6122..33      -  CDS            lacZα (fragment) (across the origin): LacZα fragment of β-galactosidase; lacZ fragment
>Addgene plasmid #129756 | pKI-cjPLP1e2-P15L-_lox | addgene full sequence | sequence record 258137 | Addgene NGS Result
CCCAGTCACGACGTTGTAAAACGACGGCCAGTGCCAAGCTTGCATGCCTGCAGGTCGGGATATCTGAATT
ATCAACTTTGTATAATAAAGTTGAAGGTGCACTCCATATGACATCTTAGAGCATGGGACTAGTACTTGGA
ACACAGCTGCTTTCAGAGTCTGTGACTTCTTGTGTGCCTTTCCTGTTTCTCAGCAACACTGGCATGGGGC
CTGGGATACCAGGTCTGGGGATCTCAGGGACTCTTAGCACTTTAAGACACATGTGTTCCCAGGCCCTGGT
GTGTTCTCCTAGTGCCAGAAAGATGTTTCATGCTTTGCTGACTTTGTATAAAGTCTGTTTGTAGCTGTTT
TGACAGAATCTCAGTGTAGAACTGAAGGTGGGCACGTTAGCCAAGCTGCACTATAGGAGGACAAAACCAC
CATGCAAAGTGTCCAAAAATTATTAAGCCCATGTTTTTATTATAGTGAGTAAAGCAGTCTTCCCATTTTC
ATTTCTTGTCCTATGCTAGCTCCCTCCTGTTTGGACTGCTCCTCTCATATGTAAACTAAGAAGAATCAAG
CATTCTTTGCAACAAATACACACGATGCTCAAAAATATCCAGGAGCATGCAATTTCCAAAGTTTCCTTCA
CCTGGAATGTTCTTCAGGCTAAAATCCTGTCTGACAATACCAGCATCTCTGGCCTGCACTCATCCCTTCC
TGGACCTGCAAGTGCATCTACCCTCTGTTACCACTTACTTGGCTGCCTAAATTGTTAGTTTAAAATATTA
GGTCTATCTAGCTAAATCTTCCTCAGGAATCTAAAGACTCCCATAAGGCAGAGTCTGTGTCTTTTCTCTC
TTCATATCCCATATAACACCCACTATAATGCTGGGCATATAGTGAGTATTTCATAAATAGTTGATGAATG
ACTAAAATAAGCAAGCAAACAAACAGACCAGAGCAATAAGGAAGGAGGGACTGATTTCATGATCTCTCTG
GCTTGCTATTTGAATTGCTGAATTATTATTGTTTGTTAAATATATTTTTTAGAAATTCTGGGAATTAAAG
GTAAGGATTTTTTTTTTCTTTCCTTTTTTTTTTTTTTCTTGAGACAGAATCTTGCTCTTGTCACCCAGGC
TGGAGTGCAATGGCGCAATCTTGGCTCACTGCAACCTCCACTTCCTGGGTTCAAGAGATTTTCCTGCCTC
AGCCCCCTGAGTAGCTGAGATTACAGGCATGTGCCACCATGCCTGGCTAATTTTCATATCTTTAGTAGAG
ATGGTGTTTCACCATGTTGGCCAAGCTGGTCTCGAACTCCTGACCTCAGGTAATCCTCCTTAGCCTCCCA
AAGTGCTGGGATTACAGGTGTGAGCCACGGCGCCAGGCCAAGGATTTATTTTCAATGTAAGGATTCTGGG
TCGATCTCACATGCTGAAAGCCAAAACCCTTAGTTTCTCCTGCTTCTTGACTCTGGGGTGCCCACTATCT
CCAAGCCTGTAAGTGCAGAGCCTGGCTGGCCTGGAAGAGAGCTTTGAGTGGCATGAGCTACCTACTGGAT
GTGCCTGACTGTTTCCCCTTCTTCTTCCCCAGGCTTGTTAGAATGTTGCGCTCGTTGCTTAGTTGGAGCT
CTCTTTGCTTCCCTGGTGGCCACTGGATTGTGTTTCTTTGGGGTGGCACTGTTCTGTGGCTGTGGACATG
AAGCCCTCACTGGCACAGAAAAGCTAATTGAAACCTATTTCTCCAAAAACTATCAAGACTATGAGTATCT
CATCAATGTGTAAGTACTTGCCCTCCCACACAGACCCATCTTTTTTTTTTTCCCTCTCTCCATCCTGGAG
ATAGAGTACTCTAATATCTTAGTAACTAGGGGATGGGTGGAGCCAGACAGGATTCCTGAGTCTTCCCTCT
GTGCAGATTTCTCCTGTTCCACATTCAAATCCTCAAATGTGGGGAAATTGCCAGATTCAGAAAGGAGAGG
TCTGCCTGCCTGCCTGCCTGCCAGCCTTTCCCAGCCCCTGTTTTCTCACACGTGCTCTGACTTCTGCTAG
GTGTGGTTAATATTGCCCAAGTTGGAGCCTCCACAGTGGTAGGTATGGAGAACCCAAGAGAGGCATAACT
TCGTATAATGTATGCTATACGAAGTTATTCTAAGCCTCTCCTGTTCCTAGAACAACTTAGGCTCCTGTTC
CTTCACCCACCTTTCTTCTTACCTAGCTCCCCACTCCTGTGAGGTGGCATGTCTGAAGGATCGGGCAGGG
AGAGTAGGGCCCTGGTTCTCCAGGTCACAGGGTAAGCAAGATGTGGCAGAAAGATCATATGTTTCTGGTC
ACATACACTGTGTCTTCACTTATTTCAACAAAGATAGGGTAAAAGTATGCAGGAGGAACCTGGTGATTCC
TCTAGAGAATCCCTAGCTTTGTTAGGGTGCCTGCTCTGGCGTATACCACATTTATGTGAGTAAAGGAGCT
GGGTCTTCAATTAATACGATTCCTTCGTCTCTTTCATCTCCCTGTTACTGCAGGATCCATGCCTTCCAGT
ATGTCATCTATGGAACTGCCTCTTTCTTCTTCCTTTATGGGGCCCTCCTGCTGGCTGAGGGCTTCTACAC
CACCGGCGCAGTCAGGCAGATCTTTGGCGACTACAAGACCACCATCTGCGGCAAGGGCCTGAGCGCAACG
GTAACAGGGGGCCAGAAGGGGAGGGGTTCCAGAGGCCAACATCAAGCTCATTCTTTGGAGCGGGTGTGTC
ATTGTTTGGGAAAATGGCTAGGACATCCCGACAAGGTGATCATCCTCAGGATTTTGTGGCAATAACAAGG
GGTGGGGGAAAATTGGGCGTGAGTCTGTGGCCTCGTCCCCACCCAAGGCTGGGTCCTCTCTAGGGGCCCG
GCATTTGAGTGAGGAAGCGATGGCTGCAGCCGAACGAGAAGATCAGGAAGAACGTGGTGCCCAGCTGGCT
TAGCCTCACCTTTCAAAGGTTCCCTAAGCAAATTTCTTTTCAAAATGGAAAGCATGAGTTATGTAGGATG
CTTTGTACAATCAGACCATTTCTAAGCCACCTGTTGGTATCCCTTTACTCCCTTCCTAGCAGGGACCACA
AGAGTGGATATAACTGGACAAGAGTCTAAAATACTGCTCGTGAGATTGAGACTTGGACACCTGATCTGAG
AAGGAGGATTGATAATAAAAATTAAATAATTGACTCCAAGGTGAAATTTACCATATTCCGGGATCCTACT
CTGTTGGAAGTCCCAGAGGGAATTGGAGTAGATCTGCATGTTGAATGTTTTATCATTGTCTGAGGGTTAT
CCATCTGTGCTTTGAGTGGGGTGCACATTGGTTTTCAGTATCTGGAGTTAAAGATCCTTTGAGGGCTGAA
CATGTGCAGGTTCTAGCCATGTCTTTTTGTGGCCAGCAGTCAGCTTAGAAAGGTTTTGTATATGAAATTT
TAATCTCCTATTGGCTTTGTTCAATGACTAGGGAACAAAAATGTTCCCGTGGCAAGGAACATTTTCTAAG
CTCAGCCTAAGGCACAAAACGGCACGACTTTCTTTCAAGATCTATTTTGATTTCTTTACACCTTATCTGC
CCAGAAACAACTTTTCTATACAAAGTTGATAGCTTGATATCAATACTCTAGAGGATCCCCGGGTACCGAG
CTCGAATTCGTAATCATGGTCATAGCTGTTTCCTGTGTGAAATTGTTATCCGCTCACAATTCCACACAAC
ATACGAGCCGGAAGCATAAAGTGTAAAGCCTGGGGTGCCTAATGAGTGAGCTAACTCACATTAATTGCGT
TGCGCTCACTGCCCGCTTTCCAGTCGGGAAACCTGTCGTGCCAGCTGCATTAATGAATCGGCCAACGCGC
GGGGAGAGGCGGTTTGCGTATTGGGCGCTCTTCCGCTTCCTCGCTCACTGACTCGCTGCGCTCGGTCGTT
CGGCTGCGGCGAGCGGTATCAGCTCACTCAAAGGCGGTAATACGGTTATCCACAGAATCAGGGGATAACG
CAGGAAAGAACATGTGAGCAAAAGGCCAGCAAAAGGCCAGGAACCGTAAAAAGGCCGCGTTGCTGGCGTT
TTTCCATAGGCTCCGCCCCCCTGACGAGCATCACAAAAATCGACGCTCAAGTCAGAGGTGGCGAAACCCG
ACAGGACTATAAAGATACCAGGCGTTTCCCCCTGGAAGCTCCCTCGTGCGCTCTCCTGTTCCGACCCTGC
CGCTTACCGGATACCTGTCCGCCTTTCTCCCTTCGGGAAGCGTGGCGCTTTCTCATAGCTCACGCTGTAG
GTATCTCAGTTCGGTGTAGGTCGTTCGCTCCAAGCTGGGCTGTGTGCACGAACCCCCCGTTCAGCCCGAC
CGCTGCGCCTTATCCGGTAACTATCGTCTTGAGTCCAACCCGGTAAGACACGACTTATCGCCACTGGCAG
CAGCCACTGGTAACAGGATTAGCAGAGCGAGGTATGTAGGCGGTGCTACAGAGTTCTTGAAGTGGTGGCC
TAACTACGGCTACACTAGAAGAACAGTATTTGGTATCTGCGCTCTGCTGAAGCCAGTTACCTTCGGAAAA
AGAGTTGGTAGCTCTTGATCCGGCAAACAAACCACCGCTGGTAGCGGTGGTTTTTTTGTTTGCAAGCAGC
AGATTACGCGCAGAAAAAAAGGATCTCAAGAAGATCCTTTGATCTTTTCTACGGGGTCTGACGCTCAGTG
GAACGAAAACTCACGTTAAGGGATTTTGGTCATGAGATTATCAAAAAGGATCTTCACCTAGATCCTTTTA
AATTAAAAATGAAGTTTTAAATCAATCTAAAGTATATATGAGTAAACTTGGTCTGACAGTTACCAATGCT
TAATCAGTGAGGCACCTATCTCAGCGATCTGTCTATTTCGTTCATCCATAGTTGCCTGACTCCCCGTCGT
GTAGATAACTACGATACGGGAGGGCTTACCATCTGGCCCCAGTGCTGCAATGATACCGCGAGACCCACGC
TCACCGGCTCCAGATTTATCAGCAATAAACCAGCCAGCCGGAAGGGCCGAGCGCAGAAGTGGTCCTGCAA
CTTTATCCGCCTCCATCCAGTCTATTAATTGTTGCCGGGAAGCTAGAGTAAGTAGTTCGCCAGTTAATAG
TTTGCGCAACGTTGTTGCCATTGCTACAGGCATCGTGGTGTCACGCTCGTCGTTTGGTATGGCTTCATTC
AGCTCCGGTTCCCAACGATCAAGGCGAGTTACATGATCCCCCATGTTGTGCAAAAAAGCGGTTAGCTCCT
TCGGTCCTCCGATCGTTGTCAGAAGTAAGTTGGCCGCAGTGTTATCACTCATGGTTATGGCAGCACTGCA
TAATTCTCTTACTGTCATGCCATCCGTAAGATGCTTTTCTGTGACTGGTGAGTACTCAACCAAGTCATTC
TGAGAATAGTGTATGCGGCGACCGAGTTGCTCTTGCCCGGCGTCAATACGGGATAATACCGCGCCACATA
GCAGAACTTTAAAAGTGCTCATCATTGGAAAACGTTCTTCGGGGCGAAAACTCTCAAGGATCTTACCGCT
GTTGAGATCCAGTTCGATGTAACCCACTCGTGCACCCAACTGATCTTCAGCATCTTTTACTTTCACCAGC
GTTTCTGGGTGAGCAAAAACAGGAAGGCAAAATGCCGCAAAAAAGGGAATAAGGGCGACACGGAAATGTT
GAATACTCATACTCTTCCTTTTTCAATATTATTGAAGCATTTATCAGGGTTATTGTCTCATGAGCGGATA
CATATTTGAATGTATTTAGAAAAATAAACAAATAGGGGTTCCGCGCACATTTCCCCGAAAAGTGCCACCT
GACGTCTAAGAAACCATTATTATCATGACATTAACCTATAAAAATAGGCGTATCACGAGGCCCTTTCGTC
TCGCGCGTTTCGGTGATGACGGTGAAAACCTCTGACACATGCAGCTCCCGGAGACGGTCACAGCTTGTCT
GTAAGCGGATGCCGGGAGCAGACAAGCCCGTCAGGGCGCGTCAGCGGGTGTTGGCGGGTGTCGGGGCTGG
CTTAACTATGCGGCATCAGAGCAGATTGTACTGAGAGTGCACCATATGCGGTGTGAAATACCGCACAGAT
GCGTAAGGAGAAAATACCGCATCAGGCGCCATTCGCCATTCAGGCTGCGCAACTGTTGGGAAGGGCGATC
GGTGCGGGCCTCTTCGCTATTACGCCAGCTGGCGAAAGGGGGATGTGCTGCAAGGCGATTAAGTTGGGTA
ACGCCAGGGTTTT
